>Addgene plasmid #120410 | Lyn-R-GECO1 | addgene full sequence | sequence record 247900 | Addgene NGS Result
CGTTACATAACTTACGGTAAATGGCCCGCCTGGCTGACCGCCCAACGACCCCCGCCCATTGACGTCAATA
ATGACGTATGTTCCCATAGTAACGCCAATAGGGACTTTCCATTGACGTCAATGGGTGGAGTATTTACGGT
AAACTGCCCACTTGGCAGTACATCAAGTGTATCATATGCCAAGTACGCCCCCTATTGACGTCAATGACGG
TAAATGGCCCGCCTGGCATTATGCCCAGTACATGACCTTATGGGACTTTCCTACTTGGCAGTACATCTAC
GTATTAGTCATCGCTATTACCATGGTGATGCGGTTTTGGCAGTACATCAATGGGCGTGGATAGCGGTTTG
ACTCACGGGGATTTCCAAGTCTCCACCCCATTGACGTCAATGGGAGTTTGTTTTGGCACCAAAATCAACG
GGACTTTCCAAAATGTCGTAACAACTCCGCCCCATTGACGCAAATGGGCGGTAGGCGTGTACGGTGGGAG
GTCTATATAAGCAGAGCTGGTTTAGTGAACCGTCAGATCCGCTAGCCACCATGGGATGTATAAAATCAAA
AGGGAAAGACAGCGCGGGAGCAGATAGTGCTGGTAGTGCTGGTAGTGCTGGGAATTCGATGGTCGACTCA
TCACGTCGTAAGTGGAATAAGGCAGGTCACGCAGTCAGAGCTATAGGTCGGCTGAGCTCACCCGTGGTTT
CCGAGCGGATGTACCCCGAGGACGGCGCCCTGAAGAGCGAGATCAAGAAGGGGCTGAGGCTGAAGGACGG
CGGCCACTACGCCGCCGAGGTCAAGACCACCTACAAGGCCAAGAAGCCCGTGCAGCTGCCCGGCGCCTAC
ATCGTCGACATCAAGTTGGACATCGTGTCCCACAACGAGGACTACACCATCGTGGAACAGTGCGAACGCG
CCGAGGGCCGCCACTCCACCGGCGGCATGGACGAGCTGTACAAGGGAGGTACAGGCGGGAGTCTGGTGAG
CAAGGGCGAGGAGGATAACATGGCCATCATCAAGGAGTTCATGCGCTTCAAGGTGCACATGGAGGGCTCC
GTGAACGGCCACGAGTTCGAGATCGAGGGCGAGGGCGAGGGCCGCCCCTACGAGGCCTTTCAGACCGCTA
AGCTGAAGGTGACCAAGGGTGGCCCCCTGCCCTTCGCCTGGGACATCCTGTCCCCTCAGTTCATGTACGG
CTCCAAGGCCTACATTAAGCACCCAGCCGACATCCCCGACTACTTCAAGCTGTCCTTCCCCGAGGGCTTC
AGGTGGGAGCGCGTGATGAACTTCGAGGACGGCGGCATTATTCACGTTAACCAGGACTCCTCCCTGCAGG
ACGGCGTATTCATCTACAAGGTGAAGCTGCGCGGCACCAACTTCCCCCCCGACGGCCCCGTAATGCAGAA
GAAGACCATGGGCTGGGAGGCTACGCGTGACCAACTGACTGAAGAGCAGATCGCAGAATTTAAAGAGGCT
TTCTCCCTATTTGACAAGGACGGGGATGGGACGATAACAACCAAGGAGCTGGGGACGGTGATGCGGTCTC
TGGGGCAGAACCCCACAGAAGCAGAGCTGCAGGACATGATCAATGAAGTAGATGCCGACGGTGACGGCAC
ATTCGACTTCCCTGAGTTCCTGACGATGATGGCAAGAAAAATGAATGACACAGACAGTGAAGAGGAAATT
AGAGAAGCGTTCCGCGTGTTTGATAAGGACGGCAATGGCTACATCGGCGCAGCAGAGCTTCGCCACGTGA
TGACAGACCTTGGAGAGAAGTTAACAGATGAGGAGGTTGATGAAATGATCAGGGTAGCAGACATCGATGG
GGATGGTCAGGTAAACTACGAAGAGTTTGTACAAATGATGACAGCGAAGTAGGCGGCCGCGACTCTAGAT
CATAATCAGCCATACCACATTTGTAGAGGTTTTACTTGCTTTAAAAAACCTCCCACACCTCCCCCTGAAC
CTGAAACATAAAATGAATGCAATTGTTGTTGTTAACTTGTTTATTGCAGCTTATAATGGTTACAAATAAA
GCAATAGCATCACAAATTTCACAAATAAAGCATTTTTTTCACTGCATTCTAGTTGTGGTTTGTCCAAACT
CATCAATGTATCTTAAGGCGTAAATTGTAAGCGTTAATATTTTGTTAAAATTCGCGTTAAATTTTTGTTA
AATCAGCTCATTTTTTAACCAATAGGCCGAAATCGGCAAAATCCCTTATAAATCAAAAGAATAGACCGAG
ATAGGGT
[37 nt withheld, positions 2248-2284]
AAAGAACGTGGACTCCAACGTCAAAGG
[49 nt withheld, positions 2312-2360]
T
[91 nt withheld, positions 2362-2452]
G
[124 nt withheld, positions 2454-2577]
CAGGTGGCACTTTTCGGGGAAATGTGCGCGGAACCCCTATTTGTTTATTTTTCTAAATACATTCAAATAT
GTATCCGCTCATGAGACAATAACCCTGATAAATGCTTCAATAATATTGAAAAAGGAAGAGTCCTGAGGCG
GAAAGAACCAGCTGTGGAATGTGTGTCAGTTAGGGTGTGGAAAGTCCCCAGGCTCCCCAGCAGGCAGAAG
TATGCAAAGCATGCATCTCAATTAGTCAGCAACCAGGTGTGGAAAGTCCCCAGGCTCCCCAGCAGGCAGA
AGTATGCAAAGCATGCATCTCAATTAGTCAGCAACCATAGTCCCGCCCCTAACTCCGCCCATCCCGCCCC
TAACTCCGCCCAGTTCCGCCCATTCTCCGCCCCATGGCTGACTAATTTTTTTTATTTATGCAGAGGCCGA
GGCCGCCTCGGCCTCTGAGCTATTCCAGAAGTAGTGAGGAGGCTTTTTTGGAGGCCTAGGCTTTTGCAAA
GATCGATCAAGAGACAGGATGAGGATCGTTTCGCATGATTGAACAAGATGGATTGCACGCAGGTTCTCCG
GCCGCTTGGGTGGAGAGGCTATTCGGCTATGACTGGGCACAACAGACAATCGGCTGCTCTGATGCCGCCG
TGTTCCGGCTGTCAGCGCAGGGGCGCCCGGTTCTTTTTGTCAAGACCGACCTGTCCGGTGCCCTGAATGA
ACTGCAAGACGAGGCAGCGCGGCTATCGTGGCTGGCCACGACGGGCGTTCCTTGCGCAGCTGTGCTCGAC
GTTGTCACTGAAGCGGGAAGGGACTGGCTGCTATTGGGCGAAGTGCCGGGGCAGGATCTCCTGTCATCTC
ACCTTGCTCCTGCCGAGAAAGTATCCATCATGGCTGATGCAATGCGGCGGCTGCATACGCTTGATCCGGC
TACCTGCCCATTCGACCACCAAGCGAAACATCGCATCGAGCGAGCACGTACTCGGATGGAAGCCGGTCTT
GTCGATCAGGATGATCTGGACGAAGAGCATCAGGGGCTCGCGCCAGCCGAACTGTTCGCCAGGCTCAAGG
CGAGCATGCCCGACGGCGAGGATCTCGTCGTGACCCATGGCGATGCCTGCTTGCCGAATATCATGGTGGA
AAATGGCCGCTTTTCTGGATTCATCGACTGTGGCCGGCTGGGTGTGGCGGACCGCTATCAGGACATAGCG
TTGGCTACCCGTGATATTGCTGAAGAGCTTGGCGGCGAATGGGCTGACCGCTTCCTCGTGCTTTACGGTA
TCGCCGCTCCCGATTCGCAGCGCATCGCCTTCTATCGCCTTCTTGACGAGTTCTTCTGAGCGGGACTCTG
GGGTTCGAAATGACCGACCAAGCGACGCCCAACCTGCCATCACGAGATTTCGATTCCACCGCCGCCTTCT
ATGAAAGGTTGGGCTTCGGAATCGTTTTCCGGGACGCCGGCTGGATGATCCTCCAGCGCGGGGATCTCAT
GCTGGAGTTCTTCGCCCACCCTAGGGGGAGGCTAACTGAAACACGGAAGGAGACAATACCGGAAGGAACC
CGCGCTATGACGGCAATAAAAAGACAGAATAAAACGCACGGTGTTGGGTCGTTTGTTCATAAACGCGGGG
TTCGGTCCCAGGGCTGGCACTCTGTCGATACCCCACCGAGACCCCATTGGGGCCAATACGCCCGCGTTTC
TTCCTTTTCCCCACCCCACCCCCCAAGTTCGGGTGAAGGCCCAGGGCTCGCAGCCAACGTCGGGGCGGCA
GGCCCTGCCATAGCCTCAGGTTACTCATATATACTTTAGATTGATTTAAAACTTCATTTTTAATTTAAAA
GGATCTAGGTGAAGATCCTTTTTGATAATCTCATGACCAAAATCCCTTAACGTGAGTTTTCGTTCCACTG
AGCGTCAGACCCCGTAGAAAAGATCAAAGGATCTTCTTGAGATCCTTTTTTTCTGCGCGTAATCTGCTGC
TTGCAAACAAAAAAACCACCGCTACCAGCGGTGGTTTGTTTGCCGGATCAAGAGCTACCAACTCTTTTTC
CGAAGGTAACTGGCTTCAGCAGAGCGCAGATACCAAATACTGTTCTTCTAGTGTAGCCGTAGTTAGGCCA
CCACTTCAAGAACTCTGTAGCACCGCCTACATACCTCGCTCTGCTAATCCTGTTACCAGTGGCTGCTGCC
AGTGGCGATAAGTCGTGTCTTACCGGGTTGGACTCAAGACGATAGTTACCGGATAAGGCGCAGCGGTCGG
GCTGAACGGGGGGTTCGTGCACACAGCCCAGCTTGGAGCGAACGACCTACACCGAACTGAGATACCTACA
GCGTGAGCTATGAGAAAGCGCCACGCTTCCCGAAGGGAGAAAGGCGGACAGGTATCCGGTAAGCGGCAGG
GTCGGAACAGGAGAGCGCACGAGGGAGCTTCCAGGGGGAAACGCCTGGTATCTTTATAGTCCTGTCGGGT
TTCGCCACCTCTGACTTGAGCGTCGATTTTTGTGATGCTCGTCAGGGGGGCGGAGCCTATGGAAAAACGC
CAGCAACGCGGCCTTTTTACGGTTCCTGGCCTTTTGCTGGCCTTTTGCTCACATGTTCTTTCCTGCGTTA
TCCCCTGATTCTGTGGATAACCGTATTACCGCCATGCATTAGTTATTAATAGTAATCAATTACGGGGTCA
TTAGTTCATAGCCCATATATGGAGTTCCG
Features (pLannotate 1.2.2; 16 found; start..end, strand, type, name):
      1..304     +  enhancer       CMV enhancer: human cytomegalovirus immediate early enhancer
    305..508     +  promoter       CMV promoter: human cytomegalovirus (CMV) immediate early promoter
    634..690     +  CDS            calmodulin-binding peptide: calmodulin-binding peptide from avian smooth muscle myosin light chain kinase
    696..1422    +  CDS            HyPerRed (fragment): red fluorescent genetically encoded indicator for H2O2 ()
   1428..1870    +  CDS            calmodulin (fragment): calcium-binding protein
   1888..1971    +  CDS            large T antigen (fragment): large T antigen from SV40 (simian virus 40)
   1994..2115    +  polyA_signal   SV40 poly(A) signal: SV40 polyadenylation signal
   2149..2577    -  rep_origin     f1 ori (sequence partly withheld): f1 bacteriophage origin of replication; arrow indicates direction of (+) strand synthesis
   2604..2708    +  promoter       AmpR promoter: bla
   2710..3067    +  promoter       SV40 promoter: SV40 enhancer and early promoter
   3102..3896    +  CDS            NeoR/KanR: aminoglycoside phosphotransferase from Tn5; aph(3')-II (or nptII); confers resistance to neomycin, kanamycin, and G418 (Geneticin®)
   3917..4069    +  CDS            ble (fragment): BLE_KLEPN - Experimental evidence at protein level: Swiss-Prot protein existence level 1. Binding protein with a strong affinity to the bleomycin family of antibiotics. Binds to CL990; an antimitotic-antibiotic compound. From Klebsiella pneumoniae.
   4128..4175    +  polyA_signal   HSV TK poly(A) signal: herpes simplex virus thymidine kinase polyadenylation signal (Cole and Stacy, 1985)
   4266..4282    -  polyA_signal   bGH poly(A) signal (fragment): bovine growth hormone polyadenylation signal
   4504..5092    +  rep_origin     ori: high-copy-number ColE1/pMB1/pBR322/pUC origin of replication
   5207..5266    +  enhancer       CMV enhancer (fragment): human cytomegalovirus immediate early enhancer
