[The description below was written by a language model from this plasmid's Addgene catalogue record and pLannotate feature annotations shown in this document.]
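Description:
Lyn-R-GECO1 is a 5,266 bp mammalian expression plasmid built on a customized backbone whose layout resembles the common CMV-driven, kanamycin-selectable reporter vectors. It replicates in E. coli from a high-copy ColE1/pUC-type origin and also carries an f1 phage origin. A single NeoR/KanR (Tn5 aminoglycoside phosphotransferase) gene serves as a dual marker: the bacterial AmpR (bla) promoter drives it for kanamycin selection, while the adjacent SV40 enhancer/early promoter, paired with an HSV TK polyadenylation signal, allows G418 selection in mammalian cells. The short ble, bGH poly(A) and SV40 large T antigen fragments in the feature table appear to be backbone remnants or partial homology hits rather than functional units.

The payload, cloned between NheI and NotI sites, is transcribed from the human CMV immediate early enhancer and promoter and terminated by an SV40 poly(A) signal. It encodes R-GECO1, a red fluorescent genetically encoded calcium indicator, fused to a myristoylation signal peptide (Lyn, by the construct's name) that directs the sensor to the plasma membrane. The annotation shows the expected sensor architecture: a calmodulin-binding peptide from smooth muscle myosin light chain kinase, a central red fluorescent protein domain, and calmodulin. The central domain is labelled as a HyPerRed fragment, most likely because that sensor shares a related circularly permuted red fluorescent protein, not because a peroxide sensor is present. The short targeting peptide is not annotated separately but presumably lies in the unannotated stretch upstream of the calmodulin-binding peptide. Calcium-dependent binding of calmodulin to the peptide alters red fluorescence, so the construct reports calcium changes near the membrane. The associated work used it in a study of local calcium signals during cell migration.
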