Addgene plasmid #120410: Lyn-R-GECO1
Purpose: Expresses a fusion between myristoylation signal peptide and R-GECO1. This construct targets R-GECO1 to the plasma membrane.
Depositing lab: Won Do Heo. Depositing organization: Institute for Basic Science. Publication: Optogenetic toolkit reveals the role of Ca2+ sparklets in coordinated cell migration. Kim JM, Lee M, Kim N, Heo WD. Proc Natl Acad Sci U S A. 2016 May 24;113(21):5952-7. doi: 10.1073/pnas.1518412113. Epub 2016 May 17. PubMed 27190091.
Backbone
  Vector backbone: Customized Vector
  Backbone size w/o insert (bp): 3930
  Total vector size (bp): 5266
  Vector type: Mammalian Expression
Growth in bacteria
  Bacterial resistance: Kanamycin, 50 μg/mL
  Growth temperature: 37°C
  Growth strain: DH5alpha
  Copy number: High Copy
Gene/Insert
  Gene/Insert name: Lyn-R-GECO1
  Insert size (bp): 1336
  GenBank ID: JN258411
  Promoter: CMV
  Cloning method: Restriction Enzyme; 5′ cloning site NheI (not destroyed); 3′ cloning site NotI (not destroyed)
  Sequencing primers: 5′ CMV-F; 3′ SV40-pAR
Terms and licenses: Academic/Nonprofit Terms; Industry Terms: Not Available to Industry
How to cite: Lyn-R-GECO1 was a gift from Won Do Heo (Addgene plasmid # 120410 ; http://n2t.net/addgene:120410 ; RRID:Addgene_120410)
